Addgene plasmid #75477: pTrcECT
Purpose: Inducible expression of ectABC in E. coli
Depositing lab: Xixian Xie. Depositing organization: Tianjin University of Science and Technology. Publication: Pathway construction and metabolic engineering for fermentative production of ectoine in Escherichia coli. Ning Y, Wu X, Zhang C, Xu Q, Chen N, Xie X. Metab Eng. 2016 Mar 9;36:10-18. doi: 10.1016/j.ymben.2016.02.013. PubMed 26969253.
Backbone
  Vector backbone: pTrc99a
  Backbone manufacturer: Pharmacia
  Vector type: Bacterial Expression
Growth in bacteria
  Bacterial resistance: Ampicillin, 100 μg/mL
  Growth temperature: 37°C
  Growth strain: DH5alpha
  Copy number: High Copy
Gene/Insert
  Gene/Insert name: ectABC
  Species: E.coli
  Insert size (bp): 2550
  GenBank ID: 9747780, 9747563 and 9747564
  Promoter: trc
  Cloning method: Restriction Enzyme; 5′ cloning site EcoRI (not destroyed); 3′ cloning site BamHI (not destroyed)
  Sequencing primers: 5′ PTrcPro-F acaattaatcatccggctcg; 3′ rrnB-T1-term-Rev GAAAGGCCCAGTCTTTCGAC
Terms and licenses: Academic/Nonprofit Terms; Industry Terms: Not Available to Industry
How to cite: pTrcECT was a gift from Xixian Xie (Addgene plasmid # 75477 ; http://n2t.net/addgene:75477 ; RRID:Addgene_75477)
