[The description below was written by a language model from this plasmid's Addgene catalogue record and pLannotate feature annotations shown in this document.]
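Description:
pTrcECT is a bacterial expression plasmid built on the pTrc99a backbone for IPTG-inducible production of the ectoine biosynthetic enzymes in Escherichia coli. It replicates from a ColE1/pMB1-type origin listed as high copy, with a pBR322 bom region and only a fragment of rop remaining. Selection is through the β-lactamase gene (AmpR), which confers ampicillin resistance. The plasmid also carries its own lacI gene under the lacIq promoter, so it supplies enough repressor to keep the expression cassette off until inducer is added, whatever the host genotype.

The payload is an approximately 2.5 kb ectABC gene cluster cloned between EcoRI and BamHI sites, both of which are retained. It sits downstream of the hybrid trc promoter and its lac operator, and transcription is terminated by the rrnB T1 and T2 terminators that follow the remaining polylinker and a 5S rRNA segment. The three genes lie in the same orientation with short intergenic gaps, which is consistent with transcription as a single operon. EctB transaminates L-aspartate β-semialdehyde to L-2,4-diaminobutyrate. EctA then acetylates this intermediate using acetyl-CoA, and EctC cyclises the acetylated product to ectoine, an osmoprotectant compatible solute. The catalogue entry gives the insert species as E. coli, but the feature annotation matches all three coding sequences to Halomonas elongata proteins, so E. coli is more plausibly the expression host than the source of the genes. According to the record, the construct was made for pathway construction and metabolic engineering aimed at fermentative ectoine production in E. coli.
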