Features (pLannotate 1.2.2; 18 found; start..end, strand, type, name):
      3..20      +  promoter       tet promoter (fragment): E. coli promoter for tetracycline efflux protein gene
     16..117     -  CDS            yciV (fragment): RNAAM_ECOLI - Also known as trpH From Escherichia coli (strain K12).
    193..222     +  promoter       trc promoter: strong E. coli promoter; hybrid between the trp and lac UV5 promoters
    230..246     +  protein_bind   lac operator: The lac repressor binds to the lac operator to inhibit transcription in E. coli. This inhibition can be relieved by adding lactose or isopropyl-β-D-thiogalactopyranoside (IPTG). lac repressor encoded by lacI
    276..851     +  CDS            ectA: ECTA_HALED - Experimental evidence at protein level: Swiss-Prot protein existence level 1. Catalyzes the acetylation of L-2,4-diaminobutyrate (DABA) to gamma-N-acetyl-alpha,gamma-diaminobutyric acid (ADABA) with acetyl coenzyme A. Does not acetylate amino acids like GABA, L-ornithine, L- lysine and L-aspartate. From Halomonas elongata (strain ATCC 33173 / DSM 2581 / NBRC 15536 / NCIMB 2198 / 1H9).
    936..2198    +  CDS            ectB: ECTB_HALED - Experimental evidence at protein level: Swiss-Prot protein existence level 1. Catalyzes reversively the conversion of L-aspartate beta- semialdehyde (ASA) to L-2,4-diaminobutyrate (DABA) by transamination with L-glutamate. Seems to use L-glutamate specifically as the amino group donor to ASA, as it is not active with L-alanine, L-glutamine, L- aspartate and L-lysine, and is only poorly active with L-homoserine. In the reverse reaction, gamma-aminobutyric acid (GABA) and L-ornithine can also be used as amino group donors to 2-oxoglutarate, but with a reduced activity compared to th
   2294..2704    +  CDS            ectC: ECTC_HALED - Experimental evidence at protein level: Swiss-Prot protein existence level 1. Catalyzes the circularization of gamma-N-acetyl-alpha,gamma- diaminobutyric acid (ADABA) to ectoine (1,4,5,6-tetrahydro-2-methyl-4- pyrimidine carboxylic acid), which is an excellent osmoprotectant. Does not act on N-acetylated amino acids like N-alpha-acetyl-L-asparagine,N- alpha-acetyl-L-ornithine, N-alpha-acetyl-L-lysine and N-epsilon-acetyl- L-lysine. From Halomonas elongata (strain ATCC 33173 / DSM 2581 / NBRC 15536 / NCIMB 2198 / 1H9).
   2781..2816    +  misc_feature   MCS (fragment): pUC18/19 multiple cloning site
   2900..3015    +  ncRNA          5S rRNA: Accession: RF00001 - 5S ribosomal RNA
   3019..3105    +  terminator     rrnB T1 terminator: Escherichia coli rrnB; transcription terminator T1 from the E. coli rrnB gene
   3197..3224    +  terminator     rrnB T2 terminator: transcription terminator T2 from the E. coli rrnB gene
   3244..3335    +  promoter       AmpR promoter: bla
   3336..4196    +  CDS            AmpR: β-lactamase; bla; confers resistance to ampicillin, carbenicillin, and related antibiotics
   4367..4955    +  rep_origin     ori: high-copy-number ColE1/pMB1/pBR322/pUC origin of replication
   5141..5281    -  misc_feature   bom: basis of mobility region from pBR322
   5383..5423    -  CDS            rop (fragment): Rop protein, which maintains plasmids at low copy number; rop
   5467..5544    +  promoter       lacIq promoter: lacI (mutant); In the lacIq allele, a single base change in the promoter boosts expression of the lacI gene about 10-fold.
   5545..6627    +  CDS            lacI: lac repressor; lacI; The lac repressor binds to the lac operator to inhibit transcription in E. coli. This inhibition can be relieved by adding lactose or isopropyl-β-D-thiogalactopyranoside (IPTG).
>Addgene plasmid #75477 | pTrcECT | depositor full sequence | sequence record 142936 | pTrcECT sequence 6666 bps
GTTTGACAGCTTATCATCGACTGCACGGTGCACCAATGCTTCTGGCGTCAGGCAGCCATCGGAAGCTGTG
GTATGGCTGTGCAGGTCGTAAATCACTGCATAATTCGTGTCGCTCAAGGCGCACTCCCGTTCTGGATAAT
GTTTTTTGCGCCGACATCATAACGGTTCTGGCAAATATTCTGAAATGAGCTGTTGACAATTAATCATCCG
GCTCGTATAATGTGTGGAATTGTGAGCGGATAACAATTTCACACAGGAAACAGACCATGGAATTCATGAA
CGCAACCACAGAGCCCTTTACACCCTCCGCCGACCTGGCCAAGCCCAGCGTGGCCGATGCCGTGGTCGGC
CATGAGGCCTCACCGCTCTTCATCCGCAAGCCAAGCCCCGATGACGGCTGGGGCATCTACGAGCTGGTCA
AGTCCTGTCCGCCTCTCGACGTCAATTCCGCCTACGCCTATCTGTTGCTGGCCACCCAGTTCCGCGATAG
CTGCGCCGTGGCGACCAACGAAGAGGGCGAGATCGTCGGCTTCGTTTCCGGCTACGTGAAGAGCAACGCC
CCCGATACCTATTTCCTCTGGCAGGTTGCCGTGGGCGAGAAGGCACGTGGCACCGGCCTGGCCCGTCGTC
TGGTGGAAGCCGTGATGACACGCCCGGAAATGGCCGAGGTCCACCATCTCGAGACCACTATCACGCCCGA
CAACCAGGCGTCCTGGGGCTTGTTCCGCCGTCTCGCCGATCGCTGGCAGGCGCCGTTGAACAGCCGCGAA
TACTTCTCCACCGATCAACTCGGCGGTGAGCATGACCCGGAAAACCTCGTTCGCATCGGCCCGTTCCAGA
CCGACCAGATCTGAGCCGGGACGCCGCCTGGCCGGCCCGGTACGGGCCGGCAACCCGTCTTTTCGTTTTA
TCACTTTCCCCCACAGGAGGTCGCAATGCAGACCCAGATTCTCGAACGCATGGAGTCCGACGTTCGGACC
TACTCCCGCTCCTTCCCGGTCGTCTTCACCAAGGCGCGCAATGCCCGCCTGACCGACGAGGAAGGGCGCG
AGTACATCGACTTCCTGGCCGGTGCCGGCACCCTGAACTACGGCCACAACAACCCGCACCTCAAGCAGGC
GCTGCTCGACTATATCGACAGCGACGGCATCGTCCACGGCCTGGACTTCTGGACTGCGGCCAAGCGCGAC
TATCTGGAAACCCTGGAAGAGGTGATCCTCAAGCCGCGCGGTCTCGACTACAAGGTGCATCTGCCCGGAC
CGACTGGCACCAACGCCGTCGAGGCGGCCATTCGCCTGGCCCGGGTCGCCAAGGGGCGCCACAATATCGT
CTCCTTCACCAACGGCTTTCATGGCGTCACCATGGGCGCGCTGGCGACCACCGGTAACCGCAAGTTCCGC
GAGGCCACCGGTGGCGTGCCGACCCAGGCTGCTTCCTTCATGCCGTTCGATGGCTACCTCGGCAGCAGCA
CCGACACCCTCGACTACTTCGAGAAGCTGCTCGGCGACAAGTCCGGCGGCCTGGACGTGCCCGCGGCGGT
GATCGTCGAGACAGTGCAGGGCGAGGGCGGTATCAATGTCGCCGGCCTGGAGTGGCTCAAGCGCCTCGAG
AGCATCTGCCGCGCCAATGACATCCTGCTGATCATCGACGACATCCAGGCGGGCTGCGGCCGGACCGGCA
AGTTCTTCAGCTTCGAGCATGCCGGCATCACGCCGGATATCGTGACCAACTCCAAGTCGCTGTCCGGTTA
CGGCCTGCCGTTCGCTCACGTCCTGATGCGCCCCGAGCTCGACAAGTGGAAGCCCGGTCAGTACAACGGC
ACCTTCCGCGGCTTCAACCTGGCTTTCGCCACTGCTGCTGCCGCCATGCGCAAGTACTGGAGCGACGACA
CCTTCGAGCGTGACGTGCAGCGCAAGGCTCGCATCGTCGAGGAACGCTTCGGCAAGATCGCCGCCTGGCT
GAGCGAGAACGGCATCGAGGCCTCCGAGCGCGGCCGCGGGCTGATGCGGGGCATCGACGTGGGTTCCGGC
GATATCGCCGACAAGATCACCCACCAAGCCTTCGAGAACGGGTTGATCATCGAAACCAGCGGTCAGGACG
GCGAAGTGGTCAAGTGCCTGTGCCCGCTGACCATTCCCGACGAAGACCTGGTCGAGGGACTCGACATCCT
CGAGACCAGCACCAAGCAGGCCTTTAGCTGATCGCCTGAGGTGCGCCATCGGGCCTGTCCATGGCATCCT
GTATCGGTCGGCCGTGCGCGGCCGGCCAGTCATTGATTCACTGGAGAATCGACATGATCGTTCGCAATCT
CGAAGAAGCGCGCCAGACCGACCGTCTGGTCACCGCCGAAAACGGCAACTGGGACAGCACCCGCCTGTCG
CTGGCCGAAGATGGTGGCAACTGCTCCTTCCACATCACCCGCATCTTCGAGGGTACCGAGACCCACATCC
ACTATAAGCATCACTTCGAGGCTGTTTATTGCATCGAAGGCGAGGGCGAAGTGGAAACCCTGGCCGATGG
CAAGATCTGGCCCATCAAGCCGGGTGACATCTACATCCTCGACCAGCACGACGAGCACCTGCTGCGCGCC
AGCAAGACCATGCACCTGGCCTGCGTGTTCACGCCGGGCCTGACCGGCAACGAAGTGCACCGCGAAGACG
GTTCCTACGCACCTGCCGACGAAGCCGACGACCAGAAGCCGCTGTAACCCGGCGCAGTATTCTGCCGTCT
CGCACGAAGAGCCCCCGGTCACGATCGGGGGCTCTTTCGTTGTTCGCAGCGGATCCTCTAGAGTCGACCT
GCAGGCATGCAAGCTTGGCTGTTTTGGCGGATGAGAGAAGATTTTCAGCCTGATACAGATTAAATCAGAA
CGCAGAAGCGGTCTGATAAAACAGAATTTGCCTGGCGGCAGTAGCGCGGTGGTCCCACCTGACCCCATGC
CGAACTCAGAAGTGAAACGCCGTAGCGCCGATGGTAGTGTGGGGTCTCCCCATGCGAGAGTAGGGAACTG
CCAGGCATCAAATAAAACGAAAGGCTCAGTCGAAAGACTGGGCCTTTCGTTTTATCTGTTGTTTGTCGGT
GAACGCTCTCCTGAGTAGGACAAATCCGCCGGGAGCGGATTTGAACGTTGCGAAGCAACGGCCCGGAGGG
TGGCGGGCAGGACGCCCGCCATAAACTGCCAGGCATCAAATTAAGCAGAAGGCCATCCTGACGGATGGCC
TTTTTGCGTTTCTACAAACTCTTTTTGTTTATTTTTCTAAATACATTCAAATATGTATCCGCTCATGAGA
CAATAACCCTGATAAATGCTTCAATAATATTGAAAAAGGAAGAGTATGAGTATTCAACATTTCCGTGTCG
CCCTTATTCCCTTTTTTGCGGCATTTTGCCTTCCTGTTTTTGCTCACCCAGAAACGCTGGTGAAAGTAAA
AGATGCTGAAGATCAGTTGGGTGCACGAGTGGGTTACATCGAACTGGATCTCAACAGCGGTAAGATCCTT
GAGAGTTTTCGCCCCGAAGAACGTTTTCCAATGATGAGCACTTTTAAAGTTCTGCTATGTGGCGCGGTAT
TATCCCGTGTTGACGCCGGGCAAGAGCAACTCGGTCGCCGCATACACTATTCTCAGAATGACTTGGTTGA
GTACTCACCAGTCACAGAAAAGCATCTTACGGATGGCATGACAGTAAGAGAATTATGCAGTGCTGCCATA
ACCATGAGTGATAACACTGCGGCCAACTTACTTCTGACAACGATCGGAGGACCGAAGGAGCTAACCGCTT
TTTTGCACAACATGGGGGATCATGTAACTCGCCTTGATCGTTGGGAACCGGAGCTGAATGAAGCCATACC
AAACGACGAGCGTGACACCACGATGCCTACAGCAATGGCAACAACGTTGCGCAAACTATTAACTGGCGAA
CTACTTACTCTAGCTTCCCGGCAACAATTAATAGACTGGATGGAGGCGGATAAAGTTGCAGGACCACTTC
TGCGCTCGGCCCTTCCGGCTGGCTGGTTTATTGCTGATAAATCTGGAGCCGGTGAGCGTGGGTCTCGCGG
TATCATTGCAGCACTGGGGCCAGATGGTAAGCCCTCCCGTATCGTAGTTATCTACACGACGGGGAGTCAG
GCAACTATGGATGAACGAAATAGACAGATCGCTGAGATAGGTGCCTCACTGATTAAGCATTGGTAACTGT
CAGACCAAGTTTACTCATATATACTTTAGATTGATTTAAAACTTCATTTTTAATTTAAAAGGATCTAGGT
GAAGATCCTTTTTGATAATCTCATGACCAAAATCCCTTAACGTGAGTTTTCGTTCCACTGAGCGTCAGAC
CCCGTAGAAAAGATCAAAGGATCTTCTTGAGATCCTTTTTTTCTGCGCGTAATCTGCTGCTTGCAAACAA
AAAAACCACCGCTACCAGCGGTGGTTTGTTTGCCGGATCAAGAGCTACCAACTCTTTTTCCGAAGGTAAC
TGGCTTCAGCAGAGCGCAGATACCAAATACTGTCCTTCTAGTGTAGCCGTAGTTAGGCCACCACTTCAAG
AACTCTGTAGCACCGCCTACATACCTCGCTCTGCTAATCCTGTTACCAGTGGCTGCTGCCAGTGGCGATA
AGTCGTGTCTTACCGGGTTGGACTCAAGACGATAGTTACCGGATAAGGCGCAGCGGTCGGGCTGAACGGG
GGGTTCGTGCACACAGCCCAGCTTGGAGCGAACGACCTACACCGAACTGAGATACCTACAGCGTGAGCTA
TGAGAAAGCGCCACGCTTCCCGAAGGGAGAAAGGCGGACAGGTATCCGGTAAGCGGCAGGGTCGGAACAG
GAGAGCGCACGAGGGAGCTTCCAGGGGGAAACGCCTGGTATCTTTATAGTCCTGTCGGGTTTCGCCACCT
CTGACTTGAGCGTCGATTTTTGTGATGCTCGTCAGGGGGGCGGAGCCTATGGAAAAACGCCAGCAACGCG
GCCTTTTTACGGTTCCTGGCCTTTTGCTGGCCTTTTGCTCACATGTTCTTTCCTGCGTTATCCCCTGATT
CTGTGGATAACCGTATTACCGCCTTTGAGTGAGCTGATACCGCTCGCCGCAGCCGAACGACCGAGCGCAG
CGAGTCAGTGAGCGAGGAAGCGGAAGAGCGCCTGATGCGGTATTTTCTCCTTACGCATCTGTGCGGTATT
TCACACCGCATATGGTGCACTCTCAGTACAATCTGCTCTGATGCCGCATAGTTAAGCCAGTATACACTCC
GCTATCGCTACGTGACTGGGTCATGGCTGCGCCCCGACACCCGCCAACACCCGCTGACGCGCCCTGACGG
GCTTGTCTGCTCCCGGCATCCGCTTACAGACAAGCTGTGACCGTCTCCGGGAGCTGCATGTGTCAGAGGT
TTTCACCGTCATCACCGAAACGCGCGAGGCAGCAGATCAATTCGCGCGCGAAGGCGAAGCGGCATGCATT
TACGTTGACACCATCGAATGGTGCAAAACCTTTCGCGGTATGGCATGATAGCGCCCGGAAGAGAGTCAAT
TCAGGGTGGTGAATGTGAAACCAGTAACGTTATACGATGTCGCAGAGTATGCCGGTGTCTCTTATCAGAC
CGTTTCCCGCGTGGTGAACCAGGCCAGCCACGTTTCTGCGAAAACGCGGGAAAAAGTGGAAGCGGCGATG
GCGGAGCTGAATTACATTCCCAACCGCGTGGCACAACAACTGGCGGGCAAACAGTCGTTGCTGATTGGCG
TTGCCACCTCCAGTCTGGCCCTGCACGCGCCGTCGCAAATTGTCGCGGCGATTAAATCTCGCGCCGATCA
ACTGGGTGCCAGCGTGGTGGTGTCGATGGTAGAACGAAGCGGCGTCGAAGCCTGTAAAGCGGCGGTGCAC
AATCTTCTCGCGCAACGCGTCAGTGGGCTGATCATTAACTATCCGCTGGATGACCAGGATGCCATTGCTG
TGGAAGCTGCCTGCACTAATGTTCCGGCGTTATTTCTTGATGTCTCTGACCAGACACCCATCAACAGTAT
TATTTTCTCCCATGAAGACGGTACGCGACTGGGCGTGGAGCATCTGGTCGCATTGGGTCACCAGCAAATC
GCGCTGTTAGCGGGCCCATTAAGTTCTGTCTCGGCGCGTCTGCGTCTGGCTGGCTGGCATAAATATCTCA
CTCGCAATCAAATTCAGCCGATAGCGGAACGGGAAGGCGACTGGAGTGCCATGTCCGGTTTTCAACAAAC
CATGCAAATGCTGAATGAGGGCATCGTTCCCACTGCGATGCTGGTTGCCAACGATCAGATGGCGCTGGGC
GCAATGCGCGCCATTACCGAGTCCGGGCTGCGCGTTGGTGCGGATATCTCGGTAGTGGGATACGACGATA
CCGAAGACAGCTCATGTTATATCCCGCCGTTAACCACCATCAAACAGGATTTTCGCCTGCTGGGGCAAAC
CAGCGTGGACCGCTTGCTGCAACTCTCTCAGGGCCAGGCGGTGAAGGGCAATCAGCTGTTGCCCGTCTCA
CTGGTGAAAAGAAAAACCACCCTGGCGCCCAATACGCAAACCGCCTCTCCCCGCGCGTTGGCCGATTCAT
TAATGCAGCTGGCACGACAGGTTTCCCGACTGGAAAGCGGGCAGTGAGCGCAACGCAATTAATGTGAGTT
AGCGCGAATTGATCTG
