>Addgene plasmid #75477 | pTrcECT | addgene partial sequence | sequence record 146737 | pTac-F 5'-cggctcgtataatgtgtgga-3'
ACACCCTCCGCCGACCTGGCCAAGCCCAGCGTGGCCGATGCCGTGGTCGGCCATGAGGCCTCACCGCTCT
TCATCCGCAAGCCAAGCCCCGATGACGGCTGGGGCATCTACGAGCTGGTCAAGTCCTGTCCGCCTCTCGA
CGTCAATTCCGCCTACGCCTATCTGTTGCTGGCCACCCAGTTCCGCGATAGCTGCGCCGTGGCGACCAAC
GAAGAGGGCGAGATCGTCGGCTTCGTTTCCGGCTACGTGAAGAGCAACGCCCCCGATACCTATTTCCTCT
GGCAGGTTGCCGTGGGCGAGAAGGCACGTGGCACCGGCCTGGCCCGTCGTCTGGTGGAAGCCGTGATGAC
ACGCCCGGAAATGGCCGAGGTCCACCATCTCGAGACCACTATCACGCCCGACAACCAGGCGTCCTGGGGC
TTGTTCCGCCGTCTCGCCGATCGCTGGCAGGCGCCGTTGAACAG
