>Addgene plasmid #75477 | pTrcECT | addgene partial sequence | sequence record 147087 | pTrcHis-R 5'-cttctgcgttctgatttaatctg-3'
AAAGAGCCCCCGATCGTGACCGGGGGCTCTTCGTGCGAGACGGCAGAATACTGCGCCGGGTTACAGCGGC
TTCTGGTCGTCGGCTTCGTCGGCAGGTGCGTAGGAACCGTCTTCGCGGTGCACTTCGTTGCCGGTCAGGC
CCGGCGTGAACACGCAGGCCAGGTGCATGGTCTTGCTGGCGCGCAGCAGGTGCTCGTCGTGCTGGTCGAG
GATGTAGATGTCACCCGGCTTGATGGGCCAGATCTTGCCATCGGCCAGGGTTTCCACTTCGCCCTCGCCT
TCGATGCAATAAACAGCCTCGAAGTGATGCTTATAGTGGATGTGGGTCTCGGTACCCTCGAAGATGCGGG
TGATGTGGAAGGAGCAGTTGCCACCATCTTCGGCCAGCGACAGGCGGGTGCTGTCCCAGTTGCCGTTTTC
GGCGGTGACCA
